>Addgene plasmid #126883 | pICSL4723_ERF922 | addgene full sequence | sequence record 250052 | Addgene NGS Result
CACGAAGTGATCCGTTTAAACTATCAGTGTTTGACAGGATATATTGGCGGGTAAACCTAAGAGAAAAGAG
CGTTTATTAGAATAATCGGATATTTAAAAGGGCGTGAAAAGGTTTATCCGTTCGTCCATTTGTATGTGCA
TGCCAACCACAGGGTTCCCCTCGGGAGTCAGCCGTGCGGCTGCATGAAATCCTGGCCGGTTTGTCTGATG
CCAAGCTGGCGGCCTGGCCGGCCAGCTTGGCCGCTGAAGAAACCGAGCGCCGCCGTCTAAAAAGGTGATG
TGTATTTGAGTAAAACAGCTTGCGTCATGCGGTCGCTGCGTATATGATGCGATGAGTAAATAAACAAATA
CGCAAGGGGAACGCATGAAGGTTATCGCTGTACTTAACCAGAAAGGCGGGTCAGGCAAGACGACCATCGC
AACCCATCTAGCCCGCGCCCTGCAACTCGCCGGGGCCGATGTTCTGTTAGTCGATTCCGATCCCCAGGGC
AGTGCCCGCGATTGGGCGGCCGTGCGGGAAGATCAACCGCTAACCGTTGTCGGCATCGACCGCCCGACGA
TTGACCGCGACGTGAAGGCCATCGGCCGGCGCGACTTCGTAGTGATCGACGGAGCGCCCCAGGCGGCGGA
CTTGGCTGTGTCCGCGATCAAGGCAGCCGACTTCGTGCTGATTCCGGTGCAGCCAAGCCCTTACGACATA
TGGGCCACCGCCGACCTGGTGGAGCTGGTTAAGCAGCGCATTGAGGTCACGGATGGAAGGCTACAAGCGG
CCTTTGTCGTGTCGCGGGCGATCAAAGGCACGCGCATCGGCGGTGAGGTTGCCGAGGCGCTGGCCGGGTA
CGAGCTGCCCATTCTTGAGTCCCGTATCACGCAGCGCGTGAGCTACCCAGGCACTGCCGCCGCCGGCACA
ACCGTTCTTGAATCAGAACCCGAGGGCGACGCTGCCCGCGAGGTCCAGGCGCTGGCCGCTGAAATTAAAT
CAAAACTCATTTGAGTTAATGAGGTAAAGAGAAAATGAGCAAAAGCACAAACACGCTAAGTGCCGGCCGT
CCGAGCGCACGCAGCAGCAAGGCTGCAACGTTGGCCAGCCTGGCAGACACGCCAGCCATGAAGCGGGTCA
ACTTTCAGTTGCCGGCGGAGGATCACACCAAGCTGAAGATGTACGCGGTACGCCAAGGCAAGACCATTAC
CGAGCTGCTATCTGAATACATCGCGCAGCTACCAGAGTAAATGAGCAAATGAATAAATGAGTAGATGAAT
TTTAGCGGCTAAAGGAGGCGGCATGGAAAATCAAGAACAACCAGGCACCGACGCCGTGGAATGCCCCATG
TGTGGAGGAACGGGCGGTTGGCCAGGCGTAAGCGGCTGGGTTGTCTGCCGGCCCTGCAATGGCACTGGAA
CCCCCAAGCCCGAGGAATCGGCGTGAGCGGTCGCAAACCATCCGGCCCGGTACAAATCGGCGCGGCGCTG
GGTGATGACCTGGTGGAGAAGTTGAAGGCCGCGCAGGCCGCCCAGCGGCAACGCATCGAGGCAGAAGCAC
GCCCCGGTGAATCGTGGCAAGCGGCCGCTGATCGAATCCGCAAAGAATCCCGGCAACCGCCGGCAGCCGG
TGCGTCGTCGATTAGGAAGCCGCCCAAGGGCGACGAGCAACCAGATTTTTTCGTTCCGATGCTCTATGAC
GTGGGCACCCGCGATAGTCGCAGCATCATGGACGTGGCCGTTTTCCGTCTGTCGAAGCGTGACCGACGAG
CTGGCGAGGTGATCCGCTACGAGCTTCCAGACGGGCACGTAGAGGTTTCCGCAGGGCCGGCCGGCATGGC
CAGTGTGTGGGATTACGACCTGGTACTGATGGCGGTTTCCCATCTAACCGAATCCATGAACCGATACCGG
GAAGGGAAGGGAGACAAGCCCGGCCGCGTGTTCCGTCCACACGTTGCGGACGTACTCAAGTTCTGCCGGC
GAGCCGATGGCGGAAAGCAGAAAGACGACCTGGTAGAAACCTGCATTCGGTTAAACACCACGCACGTTGC
CATGCAGCGTACGAAGAAGGCCAAGAACGGCCGCCTGGTGACGGTATCCGAGGGTGAAGCCTTGATTAGC
CGCTACAAGATCGTAAAGAGCGAAACCGGGCGGCCGGAGTACATCGAGATCGAGCTAGCTGATTGGATGT
ACCGCGAGATTACAGAAGGCAAGAACCCGGACGTGCTGACGGTTCACCCCGATTACTTTTTGATCGATCC
CGGCATCGGCCGTTTTCTCTACCGCCTGGCACGCCGCGCCGCAGGCAAGGCAGAAGCCAGATGGTTGTTC
AAGACGATCTACGAACGCAGTGGCAGCGCCGGAGAGTTCAAGAAGTTCTGTTTCACCGTGCGCAAGCTGA
TCGGGTCAAATGACCTGCCGGAGTACGATTTGAAGGAGGAGGCGGGGCAGGCTGGCCCGATCCTAGTCAT
GCGCTACCGCAACCTGATCGAGGGCGAAGCATCCGCCGGTTCCTAATGTACGGAGCAGATGCTAGGGCAA
ATTGCCCTAGCAGGGGAAAAAGGTCGAAAAAGCTTCTTTCCTGTGGATAGCACGTACATTGGGAACCCAA
AGCCGTACATTGGGAACCGGAACCCGTACATTGGGAACCCAAAGCCGTACATTGGGAACCGGTCACACAT
GTAAGTGACTGATATAAAAGAGAAAAAAGGCGATTTTTCCGCCTAAAACTCTTTAAAACTTATTAAAACT
CTTAAAACCCGCCTGGCCTGTGCATAACTGTCTGGCCAGCGCACAGCCGAACAGCTGCAAAAAGCGCCCA
CATCAAGGCTCCGAGTGCGCGGAACCCCTATTTGTTTATTTTTCTAAATACATTCAAATATGTATCCGCT
CATGAGACAATAACCCTGATAAATGCTTCAATAATATTGAAAAAGGAAGAGTATGGCTAAAATGAGAATA
TCACCGGAATTGAAAAAACTGATCGAAAAATACCGCTGCGTAAAAGATACGGAAGGAATGTCTCCTGCTA
AGGTATATAAGCTGGTGGGAGAAAATGAAAACCTATATTTAAAAATGACGGACAGCCGGTATAAAGGGAC
CACCTATGATGTGGAACGGGAAAAGGACATGATGCTATGGCTGGAAGGAAAGCTGCCTGTTCCAAAGGTC
CTGCACTTTGAACGGCATGATGGCTGGAGCAATCTGCTCATGAGTGAGGCCGATGGCGTCCTTTGCTCGG
AAGAGTATGAAGATGAACAAAGCCCTGAAAAGATTATCGAGCTGTATGCGGAGTGCATCAGGCTCTTTCA
CTCCATCGACATATCGGATTGTCCCTATACGAATAGCTTAGACAGCCGCTTAGCCGAATTGGATTACTTA
CTGAATAACGATCTGGCCGATGTGGATTGCGAAAACTGGGAAGAGGACACTCCATTTAAAGATCCGCGCG
AGCTGTATGATTTTTTAAAGACGGAAAAGCCCGAAGAGGAACTTGTCTTTTCCCACGGCGACCTGGGAGA
CAGCAACATCTTTGTGAAAGATGGCAAAGTAAGTGGCTTTATTGATCTTGGGAGAAGCGGCAGGGCGGAC
AAGTGGTATGACATTGCCTTCTGCGTCCGGTCGCTCAGGGAGGATATCGGGGAAGAACAGTATGTCGAGC
TATTTTTTGACTTACTGGGGATCAAGCCTGATTGGGAGAAAATAAAATATTATATTTTACTGGATGAATT
GTTTTAGCTGTCAGACCAAGTTTACTCATATATACTTTAGATTGATTTAAAACTTCATTTTTAATTTAAA
AGGATCTAGGTGAAGATCCTTTTTGATAATCTCATGACCAAAATCCCTTAACGTGAGTTTTCGTTCCACT
GAGCGTCAGACCCCGTAGAAAAGATCAAAGGATCTTCTTGAGATCCTTTTTTTCTGCGCGTAATCTGCTG
CTTGCAAACAAAAAAACCACCGCTACCAGCGGTGGTTTGTTTGCCGGATCAAGAGCTACCAACTCTTTTT
CCGAAGGTAACTGGCTTCAGCAGAGCGCAGATACCAAATACTGTTCTTCTAGTGTAGCCGTAGTTAGGCC
ACCACTTCAAGAACTCTGTAGCACCGCCTACATACCTCGCTCTGCTAATCCTGTTACCAGTGGCTGCTGC
CAGTGGCGATAAGTCGTGTCTTACCGGGTTGGACTCAAGACGATAGTTACCGGATAAGGCGCAGCGGTCG
GGCTGAACGGGGGGTTCGTGCACACAGCCCAGCTTGGAGCGAACGACCTACACCGAACTGAGATACCTAC
AGCGTGAGCTATGAGAAAGCGCCACGCTTCCCGAAGGGAGAAAGGCGGACAGGTATCCGGTAAGCGGCAG
GGTCGGAACAGGAGAGCGCACGAGGGAGCTTCCAGGGGGAAACGCCTGGTATCTTTATAGTCCTGTCGGG
TTTCGCCACCTCTGACTTGAGCGTCGATTTTTGTGATGCTCGTCAGGGGGGCGGAGCCTATGGAAAAACG
CCAGCAACGCGGCCTTTTTACGGTTCCTGCTCGGATCTGTTGGACCGGACAGTAGTCATGGTTGATGGGC
TGCCTGTATCGAGTGGTGATTTTGTGCCGAGCTGCCGGTCGGGGAGCTGTTGGCTGGCTGGTGGCAGGAT
ATATTGTGGTGTAAACAAATTGACGCTTAGACAACTTAATAACACATTGCGGACGTTTTTAATGTACTGG
GGTTGAACACTCTGTGCCGAATTCGGATCCAGCGTCGATCTAGTAACATAGATGACACCGCGCGCGATAA
TTTATCCTAGTTTGCGCGCTATATTTTGTTTTCTATCGCGTATTAAATGTATAATTGCGGGACTCTAATC
ATAAAAACCCATCTCATAAATAACGTCATGCATTACATGTTAATTATTACATGCTTAACGTAATTCAACA
GAAATTATATGATAATCATCGCAAGACCGGCAACAGGATTCAATCTTAAGAAACTTTATTGCCAAATGTT
TGAACGATCTGCTTGACAAGCTCAGAAGAACTCGTCAAGAAGGCGATAGAAGGCGATGCGCTGCGAATCG
GGAGCGGCGATACCGTAAAGCACGAGGAAGCGGTCAGCCCATTCGCCGCCAAGCTCTTCAGCAATATCAC
GGGTAGCCAACGCTATGTCCTGATAGCGGTCCGCCACACCCAGCCGGCCACAGTCGATGAATCCAGAAAA
GCGGCCATTTTCCACCATGATATTCGGCAAGCAGGCATCGCCGTGGGTCACGACGAGATCCTCGCCGTCG
GGCATCCGCGCCTTGAGCCTGGCGAACAGTTCTGTTAATCAGAAAAACTCGGATTAATCGACAAATTCGA
TCGCACAAACTAGAAACTAACACCAGATCTAGATAGAAATCACAAGTCGAAGAGTAATTATTCGACAAAA
CTCAAATTATTTGAACAAATCGGATGATATCTATGAAACCCTAATCGAGAATTAAGATGATATCTAACGA
TCAAACCCAGAAAATCGTCTTAGATCTAAGATTAACAGAATCTAAACCAAAGAACATATACGAAATTGGG
ATCGAACGAAAACAAAATCGAAGATTTTGAGAGAATAAGGAACACAGAAACTTACCTGCAGGCGCGAGCC
CCTGATGCTCTTCGTCCAGATCATCCTGATCGACAAGACCGGCTTCCATCCGAGTACGTGCTCGCTCGAT
GCGATGTTTCGCTTGGTGGTCGAATGGGCAGGTAGCCGGATCAAGCGTATGCAGCCGCCGCATTGCATCA
GCCATGATGGATACTTTCTCGGCAGGAGCAAGGTGAGATGACAGGAGATCCTGCCCCGGCACTTCGCCCA
ATAGCAGCCAGTCCCTTCCCGCTTCAGTGACAACGTCGAGCACAGCTGCGCAAGGAACGCCCGTCGTGGC
CAGCCACGATAGCCGCGCTGCCTCGTCTTGGAGTTCATTCAGGGCACCGGACAGGTCGGTCTTGACAAAA
AGAACCGGGCGCCCCTGCGCTGACAGCCGGAACACGGCGGCATCAGAGCAGCCGATTGTCTGTTGTGCCC
AGTCATAGCCGAATAGCCTCTCCACCCAAGCGGCCGGAGAACCTGCGTGCAATCCATCTTGTTCAATCAT
TGGCTTCTACCTACAAAAAAGCTCCGCACGAGGCTGCATTTGTCACAAATCATGAAAAGAAAAACTACCG
ATGAACAATGCTGAGGGATTCAAATTCTACCCACAAAAAGAAGAAAGAAAGATCTAGCACATCTAAGCCT
GACGAAGCAGCAGAAATATATAAAAATATAAACCATAGTGCCCTTTTCCCCTCTTCCTGATCTTGTTTAG
CATGGCGGAAATTTTAAACCCCCCATCATCTCCCCCAACAACGGCGGATCGCAGATCTACATCCGAGAGC
CCCATTCCCCGCGAGATCCGGGCCGGATCCACGCCGGCGAGAGCCCCAGCCGCGAGATCCCGCCCCTCCC
GCGCACCGATCTGGGCGCGCACGAAGCCGCCTCTCGCCCACCCAAACTACCAAGGCCAAAGATCGTGTCC
GAGACGGAAAAAAAAAACGGAGAAAGAAAGAGGAGAGGGGCGGGGTGGTTACCGGCGCGGCGGCGGCGGA
GGGGGAGGGGGGAGGAGCTCGTCGTCCGGCAGCGAGGGGGGAGGAGGTGGAGGTGGTGGTGGTGGTGGTG
GTAGGGTTGGGGGGATGGGAGGAGAGGGGGGGGTATGTATATAGTGGCGATGGGGGGCGTTTCTTTGGAA
GCGGAGGGAGGGCCGGCCTCGTCGCTGGCTCGCGATCCTCCTCGCGTTTCCGGCCCCCACGACCCGGACC
CACCTGCTGTTTTTTCTTTTTCTTTTTTTTCTTTCTTTTTTTTTTTTTGGCTGCGAGACGTGCGGTGCGT
GCGGACAACTCACGGTGATAGTGGGGGGGTGTGGAGACTATTGTCCAGTTGGCTGGACTGGGGTGGGTTG
GGTTGGGTTGGGTTGGGCTGGGCTTGCTATGGATCGTGGATAGCACTTTGGGCTTTAGGAACTTTAGGGG
TTGTTTTTGTAAATGTTTTGAGTCTAAGTTTATCTTTTATTTTTACTAGAAAAAATACCCATGCGCTGCA
ACGGGGGAAAGCTATTTTAATCTTATTATTGTTCATTGTGAGAATTCGCCTGAATATATATTTTTCTCAA
AAATTATGTCAAATTAGCATATGGGTTTTTTTAAAGATATTTCTTATACAAATCCCTCTGTATTTACAAA
AGCAAACGAACTTAAAACCCGACTCAAATACAGATATGCATTTCCAAAAGCGAATAAACTTAAAAACCAA
TTCATACAAAAATGACGTATCAAAGTACCGACAAAAACATCCTCAATTTTTATAATAGTAGAAAAGAGTA
AATTTCACTTTGGGCCACCTTTTATTACCGATATTTTACTTTATACCACCTTTTAACTGATGTTTTCACT
TTTGACCAGGTAATCTTACCTTTGTTTTATTTTGGACTATCCCGACTCTCTTCTCAAGCATATGAATGAC
CTCGAGTATGCTAGCTCCGCAAGAATTCAAGCTTAGCGTATATTTTGTTTTCTATCGCGTATTAAATGTA
TAATTGCGGGACTCTAATCATAAAAACCCATCTCATAAATAACGTCATGCATTACATGTTAATTATTACA
TGCTTAACGTAATTCAACAGAAATTATATGATAATCATCGCAAGACCGGCAACAGGATTCAATCTTAAGA
AACTTTATTGCCAAATGTTTGAACACTAGTGATATCTGCGGCCGCAGTTATCACTTGTAGAGCTCATCCA
TCCCATGAGTGATGCCTGCAGCCGTTACAAACTCCAGAAGCACCATGTGATCCCTCTTTTCGTTAGGGTC
CTTAGACAGAACGGATTGGGTTGACAGGTAGTGATTGTCGGGCAGAAGCACTGGGCCATCGCCTATCGGC
GTGTTCTGCTGGTAGTGGTCAGCCAGTTGGACACTACCATCCTCCACATTATGCCGGATTTTGAAGTTCG
CCTTAATGCCGTTCTTCTGCTTGTCGGCAGTAATGTAGACGTTGTGAGAATTGAAGTTGTACTCGAGCTT
ATGCCCCAGTATGTTGCCGTCCTCTTTGAAGTCGATCCCTTTGAGTTCGATCCTGTTCACCAGTGTATCT
CCCTCGAACTTGACCTCCGCACGTGTCTTGTACGTTCCGTCGTCCTTAAAGCTGATGGTGCGTTCTTGGA
CATACCCCTCAGGCATGGCTGACTTGAAGAAGTCATGGCGTTTCATGTGGTCCGGATACCTCGAAAAGCA
CTGAACACCATATGTGAGAGTGGTGACCAACGTTGGCCATGGAACCGGCAGTTTCCCAGTGGTACAGATG
AACTTGAGGGTAAGCTTGCCATTGGTGGCATCACCTTCACCTTCGCCTCTCACGCTGAACTTGTGGCCAT
TTACGTCGCCATCCAACTCGACCAAAATGGGCACAACTCCTGTAAAGAGCTCCTCTCCTTTGGACACCAT
GAAAGAGGCGCCCTGAGCAGAACTCGTAAACTTCGTAACCGCCTTAGTCCCTTCAGACACAGCATGTTTC
GCCAACTCACCGGGCAACACAAGTCTAACCGCAGTCTGAATCTCCCTGGAAGTAATCGTCGGCTTCTTGT
TGTACCTCGCCAGCTTCGAAGATTCACCAGCGAGCTTCTCAAAAATATCGTTGATGAAACTGTTCATAAT
TCCCATCGCTTTGCTTGAGATTCCGATGTCTGGATGAACTTGCTTCAACACCTTGAAGATGTAGATCTTG
TATGTCTCAACGTTCTTCTTTGATCTCTTCTTCTTCTTGTCTCCGGCGACGGCTGGTTCCTTGGGGAGTT
TCTTTCCGGCTTTTGGTTTCTTCTCTGCCGCTGCTGCTGGTTCGACTGCCGGAGTTTTCTCTGCCGGTTT
CTTCTCCGCTGGTTTCTTATCTGCCTTCGCCATGGACGTTGAGCCTGGAGCTGGGCCAGGATTCTCCTCC
ACATCACCAGCTTGCTTGAGCAGGGAAAAGTTCGTGGCTCCGGATCCGCCGTCGACTTTGCGCTTCTTCT
TGGGATCCTCCACTTTCCGCTTCTTCTTAGGGGAACCAGACCCAAGGGAGGCGTAATCTGGCACGTCATA
CGGATAGGCATCTCCTCCTAGTTGCGACAAGTCGATCCTCGTTTCGTACAGGCCTGTAATAGACTGGTGA
ATTAGGGTGGCATCGAGTACTTCTTTGGTGCTGGTATAGCGCTTCCTATCAATCGTCGTGTCAAAATATT
TGAACGCCGCAGGAGCGCCAAGGTTCGTCAACGTGAACAAGTGTATGATGTTTTCTGCCTGCTCCCGGAT
GGGTTTGTCCCGATGCTTGTTGTAGGCGGACAACACCTTGTCAAGGTTAGCGTCAGCAAGAATCACCCTC
TTCGAGAACTCACTGATCTGTTCGATGATCTCATCGAGGTAGTGCTTGTGTTGCTCCACAAACAGCTGCT
TTTGCTCATTGTCCTCTGGGGAACCCTTAAGTTTCTCATAGTGTGAGGCGAGATACAGGAAGTTGACGTA
CTTGGATGGGAGTGCCAGCTCGTTCCCCTTTTGCAACTCGCCTGCGCTGGCAAGCATCCTCTTTCTCCCA
TTCTCCAGCTCGAACAAGCTGTATTTCGGCAACTTTATGATGAGATCTTTCTTGACTTCCTTGTATCCTT
TCGCCTCCAAGAAATCAATGGGATTCTTCTCAAAGCTGGAACGCTCCATAATGGTAATCCCGAGCAACTC
CTTTACGCTCTTCAGCTTCTTCGACTTCCCCTTTTCCACCTTGGCAACAACCAGCACGGAGTACGCCACT
GTAGGACTGTCAAAGCCACCGTACTTCTTTGGATCCCAGTCTTTCTTACGGGCTATAAGCTTATCGCTAT
TGCGCTTCGGAAGGATTGACTCTTTCGAGAAGCCGCCGGTTTGGACTTCCGTTTTCTTGACGATGTTGAC
TTGTGGCATGCTTAGCACCTTCCGGACAGTAGCAAAGTCTCTCCCCTTGTCCCACACTATCTCACCAGTT
TCTCCGTTAGTCTCTATCAGCGGACGTTTTCTGATCTCTCCATTGGCCAGGGTGATCTCAGTCTTGAAGA
AGTTCATTATGTTGCTGTAAAAGAAGTACTTGGCGGTGGCCTTGCCGATTTCCTGCTCACTCTTCGCAAT
CATCTTCCTTACGTCATAAACCTTGTAGTCACCGTAGACGAACTCCGACTCAAGCTTGGGATATTTCTTG
ATGAGTGCAGTGCCAACCACAGCATTGAGATAGGCATCATGGGCGTGATGGTAGTTGTTGATCTCACGGA
CCTTATAGAACTGGAAGTCCTTCCGAAAGTCGGACACCAGTTTAGATTTCAGAGTAATAACTTTGACTTC
CCGGATTAGCTTGTCATTCTCATCGTATTTTGTGTTCATGCGTGAGTCCAGGATCTGTGCAACGTGCTTG
GTGATTTGCCGTGTCTCAACCAGTTGGCGCTTGATAAATCCGGCCTTATCTAGCTCACTGAGGCCGCCTC
TCTCCGCCTTGGTAAGGTTGTCGAACTTCCTTTGTGTAATGAGCTTTGCATTGAGGAGTTGCCTCCAGTA
GTTCTTCATCTTCTTGACGACTTCCTCAGAAGGCACGTTGTCTGACTTCCCGCGGTTCTTGTCGGACCTG
GTCAGCACCTTGTTGTCGATAGAGTCGTCTTTGAGGAAGCTTTGTGGTACTATATGATCGACATCGTAGT
CAGATAGGCGATTGATGTCGAGCTCCTGGTCCACGTACATATCGCGTCCGTTTTGGAGGTAGTAGAGGTA
GAGCTTCTCGTTTTGCAGTTGGGTGTTTTCGACCGGATGCTCCTTGAGAATTTGTGATCCGAGCTCCTTG
ATGCCTTCTTCGATTCTCTTCATCCTTTCCCTGGAGTTCTTCTGCCCCTTCTGTGTGGTTTGGTTCTCCC
GAGCCATCTCAATCACGATATTCTCGGGCTTATGTCTACCCATCACTTTGACCAGCTCATCGACAACCTT
CACTGTTTGAAGTATACCCTTCTTGATGGCTGGAGATCCGGCCAAATTCGCGATATGCTCGTGGAGCGAA
TCGCCTTGGCCTGAAACCTGAGCCTTCTGAATGTCCTCCTTGAAGGTCAAGGAGTCATCGTGGATTAGCT
GCATAAAGTTCCTGTTTGCGAACCCATCGGACTTGAGGAAGTCGAGGATGGTCTTGCCCGACTGCTTATC
GCGAATGCCATTGATCAGCTTCCTGCTCAGCCTGCCCCAACCTGTGTAGCGCCTGCGCTTCAGCTGCTTC
ATCACTTTGTCGTCAAAGAGGTGCGCATACGTCTTGAGCCTCTCTTCGATCATCTCGCGGTCCTCGAAGA
GAGTAAGCGTCAGAACGATGTCCTCCAAGATGTCCTCGTTCTCTTCGTTATCGAGGAAGTCTTTATCCTT
AATGATCTTGAGCAAGTCGTGGTACGTTCCCAGCGAGGCGTTGAAGCGATCCTCAACGCCGCTTATCTCC
ACAGAGTCAAAGCACTCGATTTTCTTAAAGTAGTCCTCCTTTAGCTGCTTGACTGTGACCTTGCGATTGG
TCTTGAAAAGGAGATCCACTATGGCCTTCTTCTGCTCTCCTGACAGAAAGGCCGGTTTCCTCATACCCTC
AGTAACGTACTTGACCTTGGTCAGCTCGTTGTAGACGGTGAAGTACTCGTACAGTAGGGAATGTTTGGGG
AGGACCTTCTCGTTTGGCAGATTCTTGTCGAAGTTGGTCATCCTCTCGATGAAGCTTTGGGCAGAAGCGC
CCTTGTCCACCACCTCCTCGAAGTTCCATGGGGTAATCGTTTCCTCCGATTTTCTAGTCATCCACGCGAA
CCTAGAGTTGCCCCTTGCCAATGGGCCCACATAGTAGGGGATTCTGAATGTGAGGATCTTCTCGATTTTC
TCCCGGTTGTCTTTGAGGAATGGGTAAAAGTCCTCTTGCCTACGAAGTATGGCGTGAAGCTCGCCCAGAT
GGATTTGGTGTGGAATGCTTCCATTGTCGAAGGTACGCTGCTTGCGGAGTAGATCCTCGCGATTGAGCTT
AACCAGGAGCTCTTCAGTGCCATCCATCTTCTCGAGAATGGGCTTGATAAACTTGTAGAACTCCTCCTGT
GACGCGCCACCGTCGATGTACCCAGCATACCCGTTCTTTGATTGATCGAAGAAGATCTCTTTGTACTTCT
CCGGCAGCTGTTGTCTGACGAGAGCCTTGAGGAGCGTGAGATCCTGGTGATGTTCGTCGTACCGTTTGAT
CATGGATGCCGAAAGAGGAGCCTTGGTAATCTCAGTGTTAACGCGCAGAATATCGGACAAGAGGATTGCA
TCTGACAAGTTCTTCGCTGCAAGGAAAAGGTCCGCATACTGGTCGCCGATTTGGGCAAGCAGATTGTCGA
GATCGTCGTCGTACGTGTCTTTGGACAGTTGGAGCTTGGCATCCTCGGCCAGGTCAAAGTTAGACTTGAA
GTTAGGGGTGAGCCCTAGACTAAGGGCAATAAGGTTGCCAAACAATCCGTTCTTCTTTTCGCCTGGCAGT
TGGGCTATCAGATTTTCGAGCCTCCGGCTTTTCGACAGCCGAGCACTCAAGATTGCCTTCGCATCAACTC
CTGACGCGTTGATGGGGTTCTCTTCAAAGAGCTGATTGTATGTCTGGACCAGTTGGATGAAGAGTTTGTC
AACATCGGAATTGTCCGGATTAAGGTCGCCTTCGATGAGGAAGTGCCCACGGAACTTAATCATATGGGCC
AGGGCCAAATAGATGAGGCGCAAATCAGCCTTGTCAGTGCTATCTACGAGCTTCTTCCTCAGGTGATAGA
TGGTAGGATACTTCTCGTGGTATGCGACTTCGTCGACAATGTTCCCGAATATCGGATGGCGTTCGTGCTT
CTTGTCCTCTTCTACGAGGAAGCTTTCCTCGAGCCGATGGAAGAAGGAGTCATCCACTTTCGCCATTTCG
TTGGAAAAGATCTCTTGTAGGTAGCAGATCCTGTTCTTTCTACGCGTATAGCGCCTTCTTGCTGTGCGCT
TGAGGCGGGTCGCTTCGGCTGTCTCCCCGGAATCAAAGAGCAACGCACCTATTAGGTTCTTCTTGATGGA
GTGCCTGTCGGTGTTGCCCAGCACTTTAAATTTCTTCGATGGCACCTTGTACTCGTCAGTGATGACAGCC
CAACCCACACTATTCGTTCCTATATCCAACCCGATAGAGTACTTCTTGTCCATGGTGGCAATGCCAGGAC
CCCTGTACCGAAGGCTGCTAATCCGACACACCCTACCCACCTTCCTCTTCTTCTTCGGCCCCATGGTGGC
ACGCGTGAGAAATCTCGAGAGCTCCAGATTCTCCCCGGGAATTCCAGATCCTCTAGAGTCGACCTGCAGA
AGTAACACCAAACAACAGGGTGAGCATCGACAAAAGAAACAGTACCAAGCAAATAAATAGCGTATGAAGG
CAGGGCTAAAAAAATCCACATATAGCTGCTGCATATGCCATCATCCAAGTATATCAAGATCAAAATAATT
ATAAAACATACTTGTTTATTATAATAGATAGGTACTCAAGGTTAGAGCATATGAATAGATGCTGCATATG
CCATCATGTATATGCATCAGTAAAACCCACATCAACATGTATACCTATCCTAGATCGATATTTCCATCCA
TCTTAAACTCGTAACTATGAAGATGTATGACACACACATACAGTTCCAAAATTAATAAATACACCAGGTA
GTTTGAAACAGTATTCTACTCCGATCTAGAACGAATGAACGACCGCCCAACCACACCACATCATCACAAC
CAAGACAAAAAAAAGCATGAAAAGATGACCCGACAAACAAGTGCACGGCATATATTGAAATAAAGGAAAA
GGGCAAACCAAACCCTATGCAACGAAACAAAAAAAATCATGAAATCGATCCCGTCTGCGGAACGGCTAGA
GCCATCCCAGGATTCCCCAAAGAGAAACACTGGCAAGTTAGCAATCAGAACGTGTCTGACGTACAGGTCG
CATCCGTGTACGAACGCTAGCAGCACGGATCTAACACAAACACGGATCTAACACAAACATGAACAGAAGT
AGAACTACCGGGCCCTAACCATGGACCGGAACGCCGATCTAGAGAAGGTAGAGAGGGGGGGGGGGGGAGG
ACGAGCGGCGTACCTTGAAGCGGAGGTGCCGACGGGTGGATTTGGGGGAGATCTGGTTGTGTGTGTGTGC
GCTCCGAACAACACGAGGTTGGGGAAAGAGGGTGTGGAGGGGGTGTCTATTTATTACGGCGGGCGAGGAA
GGGAAAGCGAAGGAGCGGTGGGAAAGGAATCCCCCGTAGCTGCCGGTGCCGTGAGAGGAGGAGGAGGCCG
CCTGCCGTGCCGGCTCACGTCTGCCGCTCCGCCACGCAATTTCTGGATGCCGACAGCGGAGCAAGTCCAA
CGGTGGAGCGGAACTCTCGAGAGGGGTCCAGAGGCAGCGACAGAGATGCCGTGCCGTCTGCTTCGCTTGG
CCCGACGCGACGCTGCTGGTTCGCTGGTTGGTGTCCGTTAGACTCGTCGACGGCGTTTAACAGGCTGGCA
TTATCTACTCGAAACAAGAAAAATGTTTCCTTAGTTTTTTTAATTTCTTAAAGGGTATTTGTTTAATTTT
TAGTCACTTTATTTTATTCTATTTTATATCTAAATTATTAAATAAAAAAACTAAAATAGAGTTTTAGTTT
TCTTAATTTAGAGGCTAAAATAGAATAAAATAGATGTACTAAAAAAATTAGTCTATAAAAACCATTAACC
CTAAACCCTAAATGGATGTACTAATAAAATGGATGAAGTATTATATAGGTGAAGCTATTTGCAAAAAAAA
AGGAGAACACATGCACACTAAAAAGATAAAACTGTAGAGTCCTGTTGTCAAAATACTCAATTGTCCTTTA
GACCATGTCTAACTGTTCATTTATATGATTCTCTAAAACACTGATATTATTGTAGTACTATAGATTATAT
TATTCGTAGAGTAAAGTTTAAATATATGTATAAAGATAGATAAACTGCACTTCAAACAAGTGTGACAAAA
AAAATATGTGGTAATTTTTTATAACTTAGACATGCAATGCTCATTATCTCTAGAGAGGGGCACGACCGGG
TCACGCTGCACTGCAGGCATGCAAGCTTCACCACTTTGTACCATGGTGCTCCACTAGAATTCGAGCTCGG
AGGACCAAGCCCGTTATTCTGACAGTTCTGGTGCTCAACACATTTATATTTATCAAGGAGCACATTGTTA
CTCACTGCTAGGAGGGAATCGAACTAGGAATATTGATCAGAGGAACTACGAGAGAGCTGAAGATAACTGC
CCTCTAGCTCTCACTGATCTGGGTCGCATAGTGAGATGCAGCCCACGTGAGTTCAGCAACGGTCTAGCGC
TGGGCTTTTAGGCCCGCATGATCGGGCTTTTGTCGGGTGGTCGACGTGTTCACGATTGGGGAGAGCAACG
CAGCAGTTCCTCTTAGTTTAGTCCCACCTCGCCTGTCCAGCAGAGTTCTGACCGGTTTATAAACTCGCTT
GCTGCATCAGACTTGTGGTCGGCGCCGAGCGAGAGGTTTTAGAGCTAGAAATAGCAAGTTAAAATAAGGC
TAGTCCGTTATCAACTTGAAAAAGTGGCACCGAGTCGGTGCTTTTTTTCTAGACCCAGCTTTCTTGTACA
AAGTTGGCATTACGCTTTACGAATTCCCATGGGGAGGACCAAGCCCGTTATTCTGACAGTTCTGGTGCTC
AACACATTTATATTTATCAAGGAGCACATTGTTACTCACTGCTAGGAGGGAATCGAACTAGGAATATTGA
TCAGAGGAACTACGAGAGAGCTGAAGATAACTGCCCTCTAGCTCTCACTGATCTGGGTCGCATAGTGAGA
TGCAGCCCACGTGAGTTCAGCAACGGTCTAGCGCTGGGCTTTTAGGCCCGCATGATCGGGCTTTTGTCGG
GTGGTCGACGTGTTCACGATTGGGGAGAGCAACGCAGCAGTTCCTCTTAGTTTAGTCCCACCTCGCCTGT
CCAGCAGAGTTCTGACCGGTTTATAAACTCGCTTGCTGCATCAGACTTGCGCGGCCCGGCACGCGCCTGG
TTTTAGAGCTAGAAATAGCAAGTTAAAATAAGGCTAGTCCGTTATCAACTTGAAAAAGTGGCACCGAGTC
GGTGCTTTTTTTCTAGACCCAGCTTTCTTGTACAAAGTTGGCATTACGCTCAGAGAGGATGCACATGTGA
CCGAGGGA
Features (pLannotate 1.2.2; 23 found; start..end, strand, type, name):
     32..56      +  misc_feature   RB T-DNA repeat: right border repeat from nopaline C58 T-DNA
    365..994     +  CDS            pVS1 StaA: stability protein from the Pseudomonas plasmid pVS1 (Heeb et al., 2000)
   1423..2496    +  CDS            pVS1 RepA: replication protein from the Pseudomonas plasmid pVS1 (Heeb et al., 2000)
   2562..2756    +  rep_origin     pVS1 oriV: origin of replication for the Pseudomonas plasmid pVS1 (Heeb et al., 2000)
   2818..2922    +  promoter       AmpR promoter: bla
   2923..3717    +  CDS            KanR: aminoglycoside phosphotransferase; aphA-3; confers resistance to kanamycin
   3888..4476    +  rep_origin     ori: high-copy-number ColE1/pMB1/pBR322/pUC origin of replication
   4612..4636    +  misc_feature   LB T-DNA repeat: left border repeat from nopaline C58 T-DNA
   4727..4979    -  terminator     NOS terminator: nopaline synthase terminator and poly(A) signal
   4992..5282    -  CDS            NeoR/KanR (fragment): aminoglycoside phosphotransferase confers resistance to neomycin, kanamycin, and G418 (Geneticin®)
   5591..6090    -  CDS            NeoR/KanR (fragment): aminoglycoside phosphotransferase from Tn5; aph(3')-II (or nptII); confers resistance to neomycin, kanamycin, and G418 (Geneticin®)
   6627..6652    -  CDS            9xHis (fragment): 9xHis affinity tag
   6653..7495    -  promoter       Act1 promoter: rice actin promoter
   7529..7724    -  terminator     NOS terminator (fragment): nopaline synthase terminator and poly(A) signal
   7754..8470    -  CDS            oxGFP: oxGFP is a basic (constitutively fluorescent) green fluorescent protein published in 2015, derived from Aequorea victoria.
   8489..8923    -  CDS            H2B10_ARATH: Experimental evidence at protein level: Swiss-Prot protein existence level 1. Core component of nucleosome. Nucleosomes wrap and compact DNA into chromatin, limiting DNA accessibility to the cellular machineries which require DNA as a template. Histones thereby play a central role in transcription regulation, DNA repair, DNA replication and chromosomal stability. DNA accessibility is regulated via a complex set of post-translational modifications of histones, also called histone code, and nucleosome remodeling. From Arabidopsis thaliana (Mouse-ear cress).
   9110..13213   -  CDS            cas9: CAS9_STRP1 - Also known as csn1 From Streptococcus pyogenes serotype M1.
  13347..13369   +  misc_feature   MCS (fragment): pUC18/19 multiple cloning site
  13587..15136   -  promoter       Ubi promoter (fragment): maize polyubiquitin gene promoter
  15576..15651   +  misc_RNA       gRNA scaffold: guide RNA scaffold for the Streptococcus pyogenes CRISPR/Cas9 system
  15663..15684   -  protein_bind   attB2 (fragment): mutant version of attB; recombination site for the Gateway® BP reaction BP Clonase™
  16100..16175   +  misc_RNA       gRNA scaffold: guide RNA scaffold for the Streptococcus pyogenes CRISPR/Cas9 system
  16187..16208   -  protein_bind   attB2 (fragment): mutant version of attB; recombination site for the Gateway® BP reaction BP Clonase™
