[The description below was written by a language model from this plasmid's Addgene catalogue record and pLannotate feature annotations shown in this document.]
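Description:
pICSL4723_ERF922 is a 16.2 kb binary T-DNA vector for CRISPR/Cas9 genome editing in wheat, built on the pICSL4723 backbone. Outside the T-DNA borders it carries a high-copy ColE1/pUC-type origin for propagation in E. coli, the pVS1 replication and stability functions (oriV, RepA, StaA) that allow maintenance in Agrobacterium, and a bacterial kanamycin resistance gene (aphA-3) under the bla promoter. Nopaline-type left and right border repeats flank the region intended for transfer into plant cells.

The T-DNA contains several transcription units. Next to the left border sits the plant selectable marker nptII, driven by the rice Act1 promoter and ended by a NOS terminator. The annotation splits its coding sequence into two fragments, which may reflect an intervening sequence such as an intron, though the record does not say so. A Streptococcus pyogenes Cas9 coding sequence, described as wheat optimized, lies downstream of a maize ubiquitin promoter fragment. In the same orientation, between Cas9 and a second NOS terminator, the table detects an Arabidopsis histone H2B sequence followed by a GFP variant. This suggests a nuclear-localised fluorescent reporter linked to Cas9 expression (perhaps the "live" in the insert name), but how it is joined to Cas9 is not stated.

Two S. pyogenes guide RNA scaffolds near the right border correspond to the two sgRNA modules, which the depositor says are driven by the wheat U6 promoter; that promoter is not itself annotated. The short attB2, MCS and His-tag hits are probably incidental matches. The guides target the wheat homolog of ERF922, a rice susceptibility gene, with the aim of knocking it out.
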