Addgene plasmid #126883: pICSL4723_ERF922
Purpose: Genome editing of the wheat homolog of a susceptibility gene of O. sativa. Encodes wheat optimized Cas9 module, nptII resistance gene, and specific sgRNA modules on the binary plasmid pICSL4723.
Depositing lab: Sophien Kamoun. Depositing organization: Sainsbury Laboratory, Norwich.
Backbone
  Vector backbone: pICSL4723
  Vector type: CRISPR
Growth in bacteria
  Bacterial resistance: Kanamycin, 50 μg/mL
  Growth temperature: 37°C
  Growth strain: DH5alpha
  Copy number: High Copy
Gene/Insert
  Gene/Insert name: Wheat_live_Cas9
  gRNA/shRNA sequence: TGGTCGGCGCCGAGCGAGAG, CGCGGCCCGGCACGCGCCTG
  Species: Synthetic
  Insert size (bp): 8726
  Cloning method: Restriction Enzyme; 5′ cloning site Unknown (unknown if destroyed)
Terms and licenses: Academic/Nonprofit Terms; Industry Terms: Not Available to Industry
Depositor comments: Encodes gene specific sgRNAs driven by the wheat U6 promoter; encodes the plant selectable marker nptII driven by the rice Act1 promoter.
How to cite: pICSL4723_ERF922 was a gift from Sophien Kamoun (Addgene plasmid # 126883 ; http://n2t.net/addgene:126883 ; RRID:Addgene_126883)
